Addgene plasmid #13464: pTV-Fbx15
Depositing lab: Shinya Yamanaka. Depositing organization: Kyoto University, Center for iPS Cell Research and Application. Publication: Fbx15 is a novel target of Oct3/4 but is dispensable for embryonic stem cell self-renewal and mouse development. Tokuzawa Y, Kaiho E, Maruyama M, Takahashi K, Mitsui K, Maeda M, Niwa H, Yamanaka S. Mol Cell Biol. 2003 Apr . 23(8):2699-708. 10.1128/MCB.23.8.2699-2708.2003 PubMed 12665572.
Backbone
  Vector backbone: pBSSK
  Backbone size w/o insert (bp): 3000
  Selectable markers: Neomycin (select with G418)
Growth in bacteria
  Bacterial resistance: Ampicillin, 100 μg/mL
  Growth temperature: 37°C
  Growth strain: DH5alpha
  Copy number: High Copy
Gene/Insert
  Gene/Insert name: IRES-Bgeo-pA cassette flanked by Fbx15 homologous arms
  Species: M. musculus (mouse)
  Insert size (bp): 10000
  Mutation: None
  Cloning method: Restriction Enzyme; 5′ cloning site XhoI (destroyed during cloning); 3′ cloning site SpeI (not destroyed)
  Sequencing primers: 5′ T7
Terms and licenses: Academic/Nonprofit Terms; Industry Terms: Not Available to Industry
How to cite: pTV-Fbx15 was a gift from Shinya Yamanaka (Addgene plasmid # 13464 ; http://n2t.net/addgene:13464 ; RRID:Addgene_13464)
