[The description below was written by a language model from this plasmid's Addgene catalogue record.]
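Description:
pTV-Fbx15 is a gene-targeting vector built on the pBSSK (pBluescript SK-type) cloning backbone of about 3 kb, carrying an insert of roughly 10 kb of mouse origin. It is maintained in E. coli as a high-copy plasmid under ampicillin selection. For mammalian cells the recorded selectable marker is neomycin resistance, selected with G418. The insert was placed by restriction cloning between an XhoI site, which was destroyed in the process, and a SpeI site that remains intact.

The payload is an IRES-βgeo-pA cassette flanked by homology arms from the mouse Fbx15 locus. βgeo is a fusion of β-galactosidase and neomycin phosphotransferase, so a single open reading frame provides both a lacZ reporter and G418 resistance. The internal ribosome entry site allows this fusion to be translated from within a transcript, and the polyadenylation signal terminates that transcript. The record lists no separate promoter for the cassette. In such an arrangement, expression after homologous recombination would be expected to depend on the endogenous Fbx15 promoter, so that G418 resistance and lacZ activity report Fbx15 transcription while the gene itself is disrupted. The exact extent of the arms, and which exons are replaced, is not stated.

The associated publication concerns Fbx15 as a target of Oct3/4 and its dispensability for embryonic stem cell self-renewal and mouse development. This is consistent with use of the vector to generate Fbx15 knock-in/knockout alleles in mouse embryonic stem cells. No feature table was provided, so this description rests on the catalogue fields alone.
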