>Addgene plasmid #13464 | pTV-Fbx15 | addgene partial sequence | sequence record 19882 | T7 5'-TAATACGACTCACTATAGGG-3'
CCCTTTGCATGAATGTCGATATGCAGCTGAAAGCCTTTATCTCCATAAAAGGTCATTGAGTCTGGGTAGT
TATCCACAAATGTAGTGTCGGGAGGCAATGTATAGGGACTGAAAGAAAAAAAAAAAGTGTACAAATCTGT
CAAAACCACAGATAAAATATTTGGCTAGAAAATACTACTAAAACTTATCTATCCAAAAACACTACTTCCC
ACAAATAACATGCTATAGGAATCCCTCACCAACTTGGACAAAAACTGGGACATAGGCAGAGTTCCATGGG
CAACCAAAGACCACCACAGTGACTATGAGATTGACTGGGACAGTAGTTCTCTACAAAGAACACTCTGTCT
TCAGTTGCCCAGGAAAAGATGAATCAACGCAAATCTACAGGGCAGAGACTCAGCAAAAAAACTCCAGTTA
AAGGGGTGAGGGGCCCCCGAGGGGATAAGAACTCCACAGGAAGACAGAGTCAACTAACCTTGACACTTGA
ACATCTCGGGGACTGAGCCACCAATCTGACTGTATGAGTATGCACAGACTGGACCCAGGCCTCCCTGCAC
ATGTGTAGCAAATGTGCTGATTGGTCTTCATGTGGGTCTGTCTGGGGGAAGCTGTCCCGAAAGCTGTTGC
CTGTATCTGGGATATGTTCTTCTAGCTGGGCTGCCTTGTCTGGCCTCAGTGCCAGAGCAGGGGAACTCAT
GGGGACCCCCACCTCCTCAGAGAAGAAGGGGAAGGGAGATGGGGGAAATAACTGTGGGAGGAAGTGATTG
GGAGGGGACAATGATTGGGATATAAGGTAAACAAGTTAAAATAAAGAAGCCCCATAAATTGTTTCAGTAA
AGTAGGCCTCACCATGAAAGGCAACATACTTGGAAAG
